Addgene plasmid #199241: pSH624-ssr
Purpose: Expresses the gene codying for the Ssr recombinase from Pseudomonas putida DOT-T1E
Depositing lab: Susanne Häußler. Depositing organization: Helmholtz-Zentrum fuer Infektionsforschung (HZI). Publication: An expanded CRISPR-Cas9-assisted recombineering toolkit for engineering genetically intractable Pseudomonas aeruginosa isolates. Pankratz D, Gomez NO, Nielsen A, Mustafayeva A, Gur M, Arce-Rodriguez F, Nikel PI, Haussler S, Arce-Rodriguez A. Nat Protoc. 2023 Oct 5. doi: 10.1038/s41596-023-00882-z. PubMed 37798358.
Backbone
  Vector backbone: pSEVA624
  Backbone manufacturer: SEVA collection
  Backbone size w/o insert (bp): 5089
  Total vector size (bp): 5888
  Vector type: Bacterial Expression
Growth in bacteria
  Bacterial resistance: Gentamicin, 10 μg/mL
  Growth temperature: 37°C
  Growth strain: DH5alpha
  Copy number: Low Copy
Gene/Insert
  Gene/Insert name: single-stranded DNA recombineering (alt names: ssr; T1E_1405)
  Species: Pseudomonas putida DOT-T1E
  Insert size (bp): 799
  GenBank ID: WP_014859796.1 NC_018220.1
  Promoter: lacIq-Ptrc
  Cloning method: Restriction Enzyme; 5′ cloning site AvrII (not destroyed); 3′ cloning site BamHI (not destroyed)
  Sequencing primers: 5′ PTRC-99A-FOR; 3′ F24
Terms and licenses: Academic/Nonprofit Terms; Industry Terms: Not Available to Industry
How to cite: pSH624-ssr was a gift from Susanne Häußler (Addgene plasmid # 199241 ; http://n2t.net/addgene:199241 ; RRID:Addgene_199241)
