[The description below was written by a language model from this plasmid's Addgene catalogue record and pLannotate feature annotations shown in this document.]
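Description:
pSH624-ssr is a bacterial expression plasmid built on the pSEVA624 backbone from the SEVA collection, with a total size of 5,888 bp. It replicates from an RK2/IncP-type replicon, consisting of oriV together with the trfA gene whose product activates that origin. This system gives low copy number and a broad Gram-negative host range, so the plasmid can be maintained in E. coli cloning strains as well as in Pseudomonas. An IncP oriT allows mobilisation by conjugation when transfer functions are supplied in trans. Selection is by gentamicin resistance, conferred by the aacC1 acetyltransferase (GmR), which is preceded by a class 1 integron Pc promoter. Lambda t0 and rrnB T1 terminators flank the cargo region and insulate it from read-through transcription.

The payload is a roughly 0.8 kb insert encoding Ssr (T1E_1405), a single-stranded DNA recombinase from Pseudomonas putida DOT-T1E, cloned between AvrII and BamHI sites that were both preserved. The automated annotation does not label this coding sequence, but it corresponds to the unannotated interval between the lac operator and the residual pUC-type multiple cloning site. Expression is driven by the lacIq-Ptrc module. The plasmid-borne lacI gene, under its up-mutated lacIq promoter, produces abundant repressor that binds the lac operator downstream of the strong trc promoter, keeping ssr off until an inducer such as IPTG is added. Several short annotated fragments (tet promoter, yciV, tnpA, CloDF13 ori, lacZα) appear to be backbone remnants or partial matches rather than functional parts.

According to the associated publication, the plasmid belongs to a CRISPR-Cas9-assisted recombineering toolkit for genetically intractable Pseudomonas aeruginosa isolates. Within it, induced Ssr would promote incorporation of mutagenic oligonucleotides into the genome.
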