Features (pLannotate 1.2.2; 17 found; start..end, strand, type, name):
     11..88      +  promoter       lacIq promoter: lacI (mutant); In the lacIq allele, a single base change in the promoter boosts expression of the lacI gene about 10-fold.
     89..1171    +  CDS            lacI: lac repressor; lacI; The lac repressor binds to the lac operator to inhibit transcription in E. coli. This inhibition can be relieved by adding lactose or isopropyl-β-D-thiogalactopyranoside (IPTG).
   1213..1230    +  promoter       tet promoter (fragment): E. coli promoter for tetracycline efflux protein gene
   1226..1327    -  CDS            yciV (fragment): RNAAM_ECOLI - Also known as trpH From Escherichia coli (strain K12).
   1403..1432    +  promoter       trc promoter: strong E. coli promoter; hybrid between the trp and lac UV5 promoters
   1440..1456    +  protein_bind   lac operator: The lac repressor binds to the lac operator to inhibit transcription in E. coli. This inhibition can be relieved by adding lactose or isopropyl-β-D-thiogalactopyranoside (IPTG). lac repressor encoded by lacI
   2264..2299    +  misc_feature   MCS (fragment): pUC18/19 multiple cloning site
   2307..2331    +  CDS            lacZα (fragment): LacZα fragment of β-galactosidase; lacZ fragment
   2342..2436    +  terminator     lambda t0 terminator: transcription terminator from phage lambda
   2467..2495    +  promoter       Pc promoter: intI1 (promoter lies within the coding sequence); class 1 integron promoter
   2684..3217    +  CDS            GmR: gentamycin acetyltransferase; aacC1; confers resistance to gentamycin
   3428..3536    +  oriT           oriT: incP origin of transfer
   3597..4745    -  CDS            trfA: trans-acting replication protein that binds to and activates oriV
   4797..5078    -  CDS            tnpA (fragment): TN5P_ECOLX - Also known as tnp. Experimental evidence at protein level: Swiss-Prot protein existence level 1. Mediates transposition of transposon Tn5 by a 'cut and paste' mechanism. First, the monomeric transposase binds the 19 bp inverted DNA repeats flanking the transposon. Then, dimerization of the DNA- bound transposase creates a synaptic DNA complex. After nicking of the first DNA strand, excision of the transposon proceeds through a series of intermediates. The transposase then mediates the insertion of the transposon at a new site by strand transfer. The activity of the wild- type tran
   5138..5669    -  rep_origin     oriV: incP origin of replication
   5725..5760    -  rep_origin     CloDF13 ori (fragment): Plasmids containing the CloDF13 (CDF) origin of replication can be propagated in E. coli cells that contain additional plasmids with compatible origins.
   5796..5882    -  terminator     rrnB T1 terminator: Escherichia coli rrnB; transcription terminator T1 from the E. coli rrnB gene
>Addgene plasmid #199241 | pSH624-ssr | addgene full sequence | sequence record 393257 | Addgene NGS Result
TTAATTAATTGACACCATCGAATGGTGCAAAACCTTTCGCGGTATGGCATGATAGCGCCCGGAAGAGAGT
CAATTCAGGGTGGTGAATGTGAAACCAGTAACGTTATACGATGTCGCAGAGTATGCCGGTGTCTCTTATC
AGACCGTTTCCCGCGTGGTGAACCAGGCCAGCCACGTTTCTGCGAAAACGCGGGAAAAAGTGGAAGCGGC
GATGGCGGAGCTGAATTACATTCCCAACCGCGTGGCACAACAACTGGCGGGCAAACAGTCGTTGCTGATT
GGCGTTGCCACCTCCAGTCTGGCCCTGCACGCGCCGTCGCAAATTGTCGCGGCGATTAAATCTCGCGCCG
ATCAACTGGGTGCCAGCGTGGTGGTGTCGATGGTAGAACGAAGCGGCGTCGAAGCCTGTAAAGCGGCGGT
GCACAATCTTCTCGCGCAACGCGTCAGTGGGCTGATCATTAACTATCCGCTGGATGACCAGGATGCCATT
GCTGTGGAAGCTGCCTGCACTAATGTTCCGGCGTTATTTCTTGATGTCTCTGACCAGACACCCATCAACA
GTATTATTTTCTCCCATGAAGACGGTACGCGACTGGGCGTGGAGCATCTGGTCGCATTGGGTCACCAGCA
AATCGCGCTGTTAGCGGGCCCATTAAGTTCTGTCTCGGCGCGTCTGCGTCTGGCTGGCTGGCATAAATAT
CTCACTCGCAATCAAATTCAGCCGATAGCGGAACGGGAAGGCGACTGGAGTGCCATGTCCGGTTTTCAAC
AAACCATGCAAATGCTGAATGAGGGCATCGTTCCCACTGCGATGCTGGTTGCCAACGATCAGATGGCGCT
GGGCGCAATGCGCGCCATTACCGAGTCCGGGCTGCGCGTTGGTGCGGATATCTCGGTAGTGGGATACGAC
GATACCGAAGACAGCTCATGTTATATCCCGCCGTTAACCACCATCAAACAGGATTTTCGCCTGCTGGGGC
AAACCAGCGTGGACCGCTTGCTGCAACTCTCTCAGGGCCAGGCGGTGAAGGGCAATCAGCTGTTGCCCGT
CTCACTGGTGAAAAGAAAAACCACCCTGGCGCCCAATACGCAAACCGCCTCTCCCCGCGCGTTGGCCGAT
TCATTAATGCAGCTGGCACGACAGGTTTCCCGACTGGAAAGCGGGCAGTGAGCGCAACGCAATTAATGTA
AGTTAGCGCGAATTGATCTGGTTTGACAGCTTATCATCGACTGCACGGTGCACCAATGCTTCTGGCGTCA
GGCAGCCATCGGAAGCTGTGGTATGGCTGTGCAGGTCGTAAATCACTGCATAATTCGTGTCGCTCAAGGC
GCACTCCCGTTCTGGATAATGTTTTTTGCGCCGACATCATAACGGTTCTGGCAAATATTCTGAAATGAGC
TGTTGACAATTAATCATCCGGCTCGTATAATGTGTGGAATTGTGAGCGGATAACAATTTCACACCCTAGG
CCGCGGCCGCGCGAATTCAGAAGGAGAATATACCATGAGCCAAGTAGCCAGGGTCGAAACCCATTCCCAG
CCACAGGCTGTAGCCGCCGAGTCGGCGACCATCCTGCAGATCATCCAGCAAGTCGCAATGTCCCCCAATG
CAGACATCGACAAGATGGAGCGATTGATGGCGATGCACCGCCAGCACCAAGCACAACAGGCGCAGCAAGC
GTTCGATGCCGCGCTAGCCGCCATGCAGGAAGAGCTTCCGGTTATCCGTGAGCGCGGCGCAATCAAGGAC
AAGTACAAGAACGTCCAATCTACCTACGCCCTATGGGAGGACATCAACGAAGAGTTGAAGCCCATCCTGG
CGAAGCACGGCTTTGCTCTCACCTTCCGAATTCCACGCACCGACAAAGGCATCGAGGTTGAGGGCGTGCT
TAGTCATCGAGACGGCCACAGGGAAACCACATCAATCCTCCTGCCAGCCGATGCTACCGGCAGCAAGAAT
GCCGTCCAGGCCGTTGCCAGTTCTGTCAGCTACGGGAAGCGCTACACGGCCGGCGCTCTTCTGAACTTCA
CCACTACTGGCGAAGACGATGACGGCCAAGGAGCCGTACCGATGCAAGTGCCTGATGAGCCGGTCATCAC
ACCGCGCCAAGCCGCCCAACTCGATGGGCTGCTGAAAAAATGCAGCCAAGTCCTGGTCGACAACTTCACC
GCCAAGTACGGCTGCGCTGCCAACGTCTACAAATCCGAGTTCGACGTTGTGCTCGCTCGCCTCACCAAGT
CGGCCAGCCGGCCGCAGGAGTAAGGATCCTCTAGAGTCGACCTGCAGGCATGCAAGCTTGCGGCCGCGTC
GTGACTGGGAAAACCCTGGCGACTAGTCTTGGACTCCTGTTGATAGATCCAGTAATGACCTCAGAACTCC
ATCTGGATTTGTTCAGAACGCTCGGTTGCCGCCGGGCGTTTTTTATTGGTGAGAATCCAGGGGTCCCCAA
TAATTACGATTTAAATTTGACATAAGCCTGTTCGGTTCGTAAACTGTAATGCAAGTAGCGTATGCGCTCA
CGCAACTGGTCCAGAACCTTGACCGAACGCAGCGGTGGTAACGGCGCAGTGGCGGTTTTCATGGCTTGTT
ATGACTGTTTTTTTGTACAGCCTATGCCTCGGGCATCCAAGCAGCAAGCGCGTTACGCCGTGGGTCGATG
TTTGATGTTATGGAGCAGCAACGATGTTACGCAGCAGCAACGATGTTACGCAGCAGGGCAGTCGCCCTAA
AACAAAGTTAGGTGGCTCAAGTATGGGCATCATTCGCACATGTAGGCTCGGCCCTGACCAAGTCAAATCC
ATGCGGGCTGCTCTTGATCTTTTCGGTCGTGAGTTCGGAGACGTAGCCACCTACTCCCAACATCAGCCGG
ACTCCGATTACCTCGGGAACTTGCTCCGTAGTAAGACATTCATCGCGCTTGCTGCCTTCGACCAAGAAGC
GGTTGTTGGCGCTCTCGCGGCTTACGTTCTGCCCAAGTTTGAGCAGCCGCGTAGTGAGATCTATATCTAT
GATCTCGCAGTCTCCGGAGAGCACCGGAGGCAGGGCATTGCCACCGCGCTCATCAATCTCCTCAAGCATG
AGGCCAACGCGCTTGGTGCTTATGTGATCTACGTGCAAGCAGATTACGGTGACGATCCCGCAGTGGCTCT
CTATACAAAGTTGGGCATACGGGAAGAAGTGATGCACTTTGATATCGACCCAAGTACCGCCACCTAACAA
TTCGTTCAAGCCGAGATCGGCTTCCCGGCCGCGGAGTTGTTCGGTAAATTGGACAACGGTCCGCGCGTTG
TCCTTTTCCGCTGCATAACCCTGCTTCGGGGTCATTATAGCGATTTTTTCGGTATATCCATCCTTTTTCG
CACGATATACAGGATTTTGCCAAAGGGTTCGTGTAGACTTTCCTTGGTGTATCCAACGGCGTCAGCCGGG
CAGGATAGGTGAAGTAGGCCCACCCGCGAGCGGGTGTTCCTTCTTCACTGTCCCTTATTCGCACCTGGCG
GTGCTCAACGGGAATCCTGCTCTGCGAGGCTGGCCGTAGGCCGGCCGCGATGCAGGTGGCTGCTGAACCC
CCAGCCGGAACTGACCCCACAAGGCCCTAGCGTTTGCAATGCACCAGGTCATCATTGACCCAGGCGTGTT
CCACCAGGCCGCTGCCTCGCAACTCTTCGCAGGCTTCGCCGACCTGCTCGCGCCACTTCTTCACGCGGGT
GGAATCCGATCCGCACATGAGGCGGAAGGTTTCCAGCTTGAGCGGGTACGGCTCCCGGTGCGAGCTGAAA
TAGTCGAACATCCGTCGGGCCGTCGGCGACAGCTTGCGGTACTTCTCCCATATGAATTTCGTGTAGTGGT
CGCCAGCAAACAGCACGACGATTTCCTCGTCGATCAGGACCTGGCAACGGGACGTTTTCTTGCCACGGTC
CAGGACGCGGAAGCGGTGCAGCAGCGACACCGATTCCAGGTGCCCAACGCGGTCGGACGTGAAGCCCATC
GCCGTCGCCTGTAGGCGCGACAGGCATTCCTCGGCCTTCGTGTAATACCGGCCATTGATCGACCAGCCCA
GGTCCTGGCAAAGCTCGTAGAACGTGAAGGTGATCGGCTCGCCGATAGGGGTGCGCTTCGCGTACTCCAA
CACCTGCTGCCACACCAGTTCGTCATCGTCGGCCCGCAGCTCGACGCCGGTGTAGGTGATCTTCACGTCC
TTGTTGACGTGGAAAATGACCTTGTTTTGCAGCGCCTCGCGCGGGATTTTCTTGTTGCGCGTGGTGAACA
GGGCAGAGCGGGCCGTGTCGTTTGGCATCGCTCGCATCGTGTCCGGCCACGGCGCAATATCGAACAAGGA
AAGCTGCATTTCCTTGATCTGCTGCTTCGTGTGTTTCAGCAACGCGGCCTGCTTGGCTTCGCTGACCTGT
TTTGCCAGGTCCTCGCCGGCGGTTTTTCGCTTCTTGGTCGTCATAGTTCCTCGCGTGTCGATGGTCATCG
ACTTCGCCAAACCTGCCGCCTCCTGTTCGAGACGACGCGAACGCTCCACGGCGGCCGATGGCGCGGGCAG
GGCAGGGGGAGCCAGTTGCACGCTGTCGCGCTCGATCTTGGCCGTAGCTTGCTGGACTATCGAGCCGACG
GACTGGAAGGTTTCGCGGGGCGCACGCATGACGGTGCGGCTTGCGATGGTTTCGGCATCCTCGGCGGAAA
ACCCCGCGTCGATCAGTTCTTGCCTGTATGCCTTCCGGTCAAACGTCCGATTCATTCACCCTCCTTGCGG
GATTGCCCCGGAATTAATTCCCCGGATCGATCCGTCGATCTTGATCCCCTGCGCCATCAGATCCTTGGCG
GCAAGAAAGCCATCCAGTTTACTTTGCAGGGCTTCCCAACCTTACCAGAGGGCGCCCCAGCTGGCAATTC
CGGTTCGCTTGCTGTCCATAAAACCGCCCAGTCTAGCTATCGCCATGTAAGCCCACTGCAAGCTACCTGC
TTTCTCTTTGCGCTTGCGTTTTCCCTTGTCCAGATAGCCCAGTAGCTGACATTCATCCGGGGTCAGCACC
GTTTCTGCGGACTGGCTTTCTACGTGGCTGCCATTTTTGGGGTGAGGCCGTTCGCGGCCGAGGGGCGCAG
CCCCTGGGGGGATGGGAGGCCCGCGTTAGCGGGCCGGGAGGGTTCGAGAAGGGGGGGCACCCCCCTTCGG
CGTGCGCGGTCACGCGCACAGGGCGCAGCCCTGGTTAAAAACAAGGTTTATAAATATTGGTTTAAAAGCA
GGTTAAAAGACAGGTTAGCGGTGGCCGAAAAACGGGCGGAAACCCTTGCAAATGCTGGATTTTCTGCCTG
TGGACAGCCCCTCAAATGTCAATAGGTGCGCCCCTCATCTGTCAGCACTCTGCCCCTCAAGTGTCAAGGA
TCGCGCCCCTCATCTGTCAGTAGTCGCGCCCCTCAAGTGTCAATACCGCAGGGCACTTATCCCCAGGCTT
GTCCACATCATCTGTGGGAAACTCGCGTAAAATCAGGCGTTTTCGCCGATTTGCGAGGCTGGCCAGCTCC
ACGTCGCCGGCCGAAATCGAGCCTGCCCCTCATCTGTCAACGCCGCGCCGGGTGAGTCGGCCCCTCAAGT
GTCAACGTCCGCCCCTCATCTGTCAGTGAGGGCCAAGTTTTCCGCGAGGTATCCACAACGCCGGCGGCCC
TACATGGCTCTGCTGTAGTGAGTGGGTTGCGCTCCGGCAGCGGTCCTGATCCCCCGCAGAAAAAAAGGAT
CTCAAGAAGATCCTTTGATCTTTTCTACGGCGCGCCCAGCTGTCTAGGGCGGCGGATTTGTCCTACTCAG
GAGAGCGTTCACCGACAAACAACAGATAAAACGAAAGGCCCAGTCTTTCGACTGAGCCTTTCGTTTTATT
TGATGCCT
